>Addgene plasmid #207485 | pIG-702_CD19-BBz_CAR_tNGFR | addgene full sequence | sequence record 412266 | Addgene NGS Result
GAAGATCCTTTGATCTTTTCTACGGGGTCTGACGCTCAGTGGAACGAAAACTCACGTTAAGGGATTTTGG
TCATGAGATTATCAAAAAGGATCTTCACCTAGATCCTTTTAAATTAAAAATGAAGTTTTAAATCAATCTA
AAGTATATATGAGTAAACTTGGTCTGACAGTTACCAATGCTTAATCAGTGAGGCACCTATCTCAGCGATC
TGTCTATTTCGTTCATCCATAGTTGCCTGACTCCCCGTCGTGTAGATAACTACGATACGGGAGGGCTTAC
CATCTGGCCCCAGTGCTGCAATGATACCGCGAGAACCACGCTCACCGGCTCCAGATTTATCAGCAATAAA
CCAGCCAGCCGGAAGGGCCGAGCGCAGAAGTGGTCCTGCAACTTTATCCGCCTCCATCCAGTCTATTAAT
TGTTGCCGGGAAGCTAGAGTAAGTAGTTCGCCAGTTAATAGTTTGCGCAACGTTGTTGCCATTGCTACAG
GCATCGTGGTGTCACGCTCGTCGTTTGGTATGGCTTCATTCAGCTCCGGTTCCCAACGATCAAGGCGAGT
TACATGATCCCCCATGTTGTGCAAAAAAGCGGTTAGCTCCTTCGGTCCTCCGATCGTTGTCAGAAGTAAG
TTGGCCGCAGTGTTATCACTCATGGTTATGGCAGCACTGCATAATTCTCTTACTGTCATGCCATCCGTAA
GATGCTTTTCTGTGACTGGTGAGTACTCAACCAAGTCATTCTGAGAATAGTGTATGCGGCGACCGAGTTG
CTCTTGCCCGGCGTCAATACGGGATAATACCGCGCCACATAGCAGAACTTTAAAAGTGCTCATCATTGGA
AAACGTTCTTCGGGGCGAAAACTCTCAAGGATCTTACCGCTGTTGAGATCCAGTTCGATGTAACCCACTC
GTGCACCCAACTGATCTTCAGCATCTTTTACTTTCACCAGCGTTTCTGGGTGAGCAAAAACAGGAAGGCA
AAATGCCGCAAAAAAGGGAATAAGGGCGACACGGAAATGTTGAATACTCATACTCTTCCTTTTTCAATAT
TATTGAAGCATTTATCAGGGTTATTGTCTCATGAGCGGATACATATTTGAATGTATTTAGAAAAATAAAC
AAATAGGGGTTCCGCGCACATTTCCCCGAAAAGTGCCACCTGACGTCTAAGAAACCATTATTATCATGAC
ATTAACCTATAAAAATAGGCGTATCACGAGGCCCTTTCGACTCGCGCGTTTCGGTGATGACGGTGAAAAC
CTCTGACACATGCAGCTCCCGGAGATGGTCACAGCTTGTCTGTAAGCGGATGCCGGGAGCAGACAAGCCC
GTCAGGGCGCGTCAGCGGGTGTTGGCGGGTGTCGGGGCTGGCTTAACTATGCGGCATCAGAGCAGATTGT
ACTGAGAGTGCACCATATGCGGTGTGAAATACCGCACAGATGCGTAAGGAGAAAATACCGCATCAGGCGC
CATTCGCCATTCAGGCTGCGCAACTGTTGGGAAGGGCGATCGGTGCGGGCCTCTTCGCTATTACGCCAGC
TGGCGAAAGGGGGATGTGCTGCAAGGCGATTAAGTTGGGTAACGCCAGGGTTTTCCCAGTCACGACGTTG
TAAAACGACGGCCAGTGAATTCGAGCTCGGTACCCTTTCAGGTTTCCTTGAGTGGCAGGCCAGGCCTGGC
CGTGAACGTTCACTGAAATCATGGCCTCTTGGCCAAGATTGATAGCTTGTGCCTGTCCCTGAGTCCCAGT
CCATCACGAGCAGCTGGTTTCTAAGATGCTATTTCCCGTATAAAGCATGAGCACGTGCATTCGCACGCCC
ACAGAGCCCCGCCCTTGTCCATCACTGGCATCTGGACTCCAGCCTGGGTTGGGGCAAAGAGGGAAATGAG
ATCATGTCCTAACCCTGATCCTCTTGTCCCACAGATATCCAGAACCCTGACCCTGCCGGATCGGGTGGGA
CTAGTGGCGGCGGCGGTTCTGGTGGTCAGTGCACCAACTATGCGCTGCTGAAACTGGCGGGCGATGTGGA
AAGCAACCCGGGCCCGATGGGCGCTGGTGCAACTGGACGGGCCATGGATGGACCACGGCTTTTGCTCCTG
TTGTTGTTGGGCGTCAGCCTTGGAGGGGCTAAAGAGGCCTGCCCGACCGGTTTGTACACACACTCCGGCG
AGTGTTGTAAGGCGTGTAATCTTGGCGAAGGGGTCGCCCAACCGTGTGGCGCCAACCAGACGGTTTGTGA
GCCTTGCTTGGATAGCGTCACGTTTTCCGACGTCGTTTCAGCCACCGAACCATGCAAACCTTGTACGGAA
TGCGTGGGTCTGCAGAGCATGAGCGCACCGTGCGTAGAGGCGGACGATGCGGTATGCCGATGTGCCTACG
GCTACTACCAAGACGAGACGACAGGGAGGTGTGAGGCATGCAGAGTATGTGAGGCCGGGTCTGGACTCGT
ATTTTCCTGTCAAGACAAACAAAACACAGTATGTGAGGAGTGCCCGGATGGGACTTATTCCGATGAAGCG
AATCATGTGGACCCGTGCTTGCCATGTACGGTCTGTGAGGATACCGAAAGACAGCTCCGAGAATGCACCC
GCTGGGCTGACGCGGAATGCGAAGAAATCCCAGGTCGATGGATCACCCGCTCAACCCCCCCCGAAGGGTC
AGATTCTACGGCGCCCTCTACTCAGGAGCCAGAAGCTCCACCCGAACAAGACCTGATCGCTTCTACGGTG
GCAGGTGTCGTTACAACAGTCATGGGTTCCTCACAACCTGTGGTTACGCGGGGGACAACTGACAATTTGA
TTCCAGTATATTGTAGCATTCTGGCCGCGGTCGTGGTAGGGCTTGTCGCGTATATAGCGTTCAAAAGGTG
GAACAGCAGGGCTAAGAGAGGTTCAGGATCTGGGGGGGGCTCGGGAGGTGGAACCGGTGCTGGAAGTGGT
GAGGGCAGGGGATCTCTCCTTACTTGTGGCGACGTGGAGGAGAACCCCGGCCCCATGCTTCTCCTGGTGA
CAAGCCTTCTGCTCTGTGAGTTACCACACCCAGCATTCCTCCTGATCCCAGACATCCAGATGACACAGAC
TACATCCTCCCTGTCTGCCTCTCTGGGAGACAGAGTCACCATCAGTTGCAGGGCAAGTCAGGACATTAGT
AAATATTTAAATTGGTATCAGCAGAAACCAGATGGAACTGTTAAACTCCTGATCTACCATACATCAAGAT
TACACTCAGGAGTCCCATCAAGGTTCAGTGGCAGTGGGTCTGGAACAGATTATTCTCTCACCATTAGCAA
CCTGGAGCAAGAAGATATTGCCACTTACTTTTGCCAACAGGGTAATACGCTTCCGTACACGTTCGGAGGG
GGGACTAAGTTGGAAATAACAGGCTCCACCTCTGGATCCGGCAAGCCCGGATCTGGCGAGGGATCCACCA
AGGGCGAGGTGAAACTGCAGGAGTCAGGACCTGGCCTGGTGGCGCCCTCACAGAGCCTGTCCGTCACATG
CACTGTCTCAGGGGTCTCATTACCCGACTATGGTGTAAGCTGGATTCGCCAGCCTCCACGAAAGGGTCTG
GAGTGGCTGGGAGTAATATGGGGTAGTGAAACCACATACTATAATTCAGCTCTCAAATCCAGACTGACCA
TCATCAAGGACAACTCCAAGAGCCAAGTTTTCTTAAAAATGAACAGTCTGCAAACTGATGACACAGCCAT
TTACTACTGTGCCAAACATTATTACTACGGTGGTAGCTATGCTATGGACTACTGGGGTCAAGGAACCTCA
GTCACCGTCTCCTCAGAGCAAAAGCTCATTTCTGAAGAGGACTTGTTCGTGCCGGTCTTCCTGCCAGCGA
AGCCCACCACGACGCCAGCGCCGCGACCACCAACACCGGCGCCCACCATCGCGTCGCAGCCCCTGTCCCT
GCGCCCAGAGGCGTGCCGGCCAGCGGCGGGGGGCGCAGTGCACACGAGGGGGCTGGACTTCGCCTGTGAT
ATCTACATCTGGGCGCCCTTGGCCGGGACTTGTGGGGTCCTTCTCCTGTCACTGGTTATCACCCTTTACT
GCAACCACAGGAACAAACGGGGCAGAAAGAAACTCCTGTATATATTCAAACAACCATTTATGAGACCAGT
ACAAACTACTCAAGAGGAAGATGGCTGTAGCTGCCGATTTCCAGAAGAAGAAGAAGGAGGATGTGAACTG
AGAGTGAAGTTCAGCAGGAGCGCAGACGCCCCCGCGTACCAGCAGGGCCAGAACCAGCTCTATAACGAGC
TCAATCTAGGACGAAGAGAGGAGTACGATGTTTTGGACAAGAGACGTGGCCGGGACCCTGAGATGGGGGG
AAAGCCGAGAAGGAAGAACCCTCAGGAAGGCCTGTACAATGAACTGCAGAAAGATAAGATGGCGGAGGCC
TACAGTGAGATTGGGATGAAAGGCGAGCGCCGGAGGGGCAAGGGGCACGATGGCCTTTACCAGGGTCTCA
GTACAGCCACCAAGGACACCTACGACGCCCTTCACATGCAGGCCCTGCCCCCTCGCCGGGCCAAGCGGTC
CGGATCCGGAGCCACCAACTTCAGCCTGCTGAAGCAGGCCGGCGACGTGGAGGAGAACCCCGGCCCCGCG
GTGTACCAGCTGAGAGACTCTAAATCCAGTGACAAGTCTGTCTGCCTATTCACCGATTTTGATTCTCAAA
CAAATGTGTCACAAAGTAAGGATTCTGATGTGTATATCACAGACAAAACTGTGCTAGACATGAGGTCTAT
GGACTTCAAGAGCAACAGTGCTGTGGCCTGGAGCAACAAATCTGACTTTGCATGTGCAAACGCCTTCAAC
AACAGCATTATTCCAGAAGACACCTTCTTCCCCAGCCCAGGTAAGGGCAGCTTTGGTGCCTTCGCAGGCT
GTTTCCTTGCTTCAGGAATGGCCAGGGGATCCTCTAGAGTCGACCTGCAGGCATGCAAGCTTGGCGTAAT
CATGGTCATAGCTGTTTCCTGTGTGAAATTGTTATCCGCTCACAATTCCACACAACATACGAGCCGGAAG
CATAAAGTGTAAAGCCTGGGGTGCCTAATGAGTGAGCTAACTCACATTAATTGCGTTGCGCTCACTGCCC
GCTTTCCAGTCGGGAAACCTGTCGTGCCAGCTGCATTAATGAATCGGCCAACGCGCGGGGAGAGGCGGTT
TGCGTATTGGGCGCTCTTCCGCTTCCTCGCTCACTGACTCGCTGCGCTCGGTCGTTCGGCTGCGGCGAGC
GGTATCAGCTCACTCAAAGGCGGTAATACGGTTATCCACAGAATCAGGGGATAACGCAGGAAAGAACATG
TGAGCAAAAGGCCAGCAAAAGGCCAGGAACCGTAAAAAGGCCGCGTTGCTGGCGTTTTTCCATAGGCTCC
GCCCCCCTGACGAGCATCACAAAAATCGACGCTCAAGTCAGAGGTGGCGAAACCCGACAGGACTATAAAG
ATACCAGGCGTTTCCCCCTGGAAGCTCCCTCGTGCGCTCTCCTGTTCCGACCCTGCCGCTTACCGGATAC
CTGTCCGCCTTTCTCCCTTCGGGAAGCGTGGCGCTTTCTCATAGCTCACGCTGTAGGTATCTCAGTTCGG
TGTAGGTCGTTCGCTCCAAGCTGGGCTGTGTGCACGAACCCCCCGTTCAGCCCGACCGCTGCGCCTTATC
CGGTAACTATCGTCTTGAGTCCAACCCGGTAAGACACGACTTATCGCCACTGGCAGCAGCCACTGGTAAC
AGGATTAGCAGAGCGAGGTATGTAGGCGGTGCTACAGAGTTCTTGAAGTGGTGGCCTAACTACGGCTACA
CTAGAAGAACAGTATTTGGTATCTGCGCTCTGCTGAAGCCAGTTACCTTCGGAAAAAGAGTTGGTAGCTC
TTGATCCGGCAAACAAACCACCGCTGGTAGCGGTGGTTTTTTTGTTTGCAAGCAGCAGATTACGCGCAGA
AAAAAAGGATCTCAA
Features (pLannotate 1.2.2; 19 found; start..end, strand, type, name):
    171..1031    -  CDS            AmpR: β-lactamase; bla; confers resistance to ampicillin, carbenicillin, and related antibiotics
   1032..1136    -  promoter       AmpR promoter: bla
   1231..1266    +  CDS            rop (fragment): Rop protein, which maintains plasmids at low copy number; rop
   1368..1467    +  misc_feature   bom (fragment): basis of mobility region from pBR322
   1473..1630    -  CDS            lacZα (fragment): LacZα fragment of β-galactosidase; lacZ fragment
   2047..2901    +  CDS            NGFR (fragment): TNR16_HUMAN - Also known as TNFRSF16. Experimental evidence at protein level: Swiss-Prot protein existence level 1. Low affinity receptor which can bind to NGF, BDNF, NTF3, and NTF4. Forms a heterodimeric receptor with SORCS2 that binds the precursor forms of NGF, BDNF and NTF3 with high affinity, and has much lower affinity for mature NGF and BDNF (PubMed:24908487). Plays an important role in differentiation and survival of specific neuronal populations during development (By similarity). Can mediate cell survival as well as cell death of neural cells. Plays a role in the inactivation of RHOA
   3061..3378    +  CDS            KV5AB_MOUSE: Experimental evidence at protein level: Swiss-Prot protein existence level 1. From Mus musculus (Mouse).
   3436..3723    +  CDS            HVM44_MOUSE (fragment): Experimental evidence at protein level: Swiss-Prot protein existence level 1. From Mus musculus (Mouse).
   3796..3825    +  CDS            Myc: Myc (human c-Myc proto-oncogene) epitope tag
   3826..4080    +  CDS            CD8A (fragment): CD8A_HUMAN - Also known as MAL. Experimental evidence at protein level: Swiss-Prot protein existence level 1. Integral membrane glycoprotein that plays an essential role in the immune response and serves multiple functions in responses against both external and internal offenses. In T-cells, functions primarily as a coreceptor for MHC class I molecule:peptide complex. The antigens presented by class I peptides are derived from cytosolic proteins while class II derived from extracellular proteins. Interacts simultaneously with the T-cell receptor (TCR) and the MHC class I proteins presented by
   4075..4200    +  CDS            TNFRSF9 (fragment): TNR9_HUMAN - Also known as CD137, ILA. Experimental evidence at protein level: Swiss-Prot protein existence level 1. Receptor for TNFSF9/4-1BBL. Possibly active during T cell activation. From Homo sapiens (Human).
   4198..4536    +  CDS            CD247 (fragment): CD3Z_HUMAN - Also known as CD3Z, T3Z, TCRZ. Experimental evidence at protein level: Swiss-Prot protein existence level 1. Part of the TCR-CD3 complex present on T-lymphocyte cell surface that plays an essential role in adaptive immune response. When antigen presenting cells (APCs) activate T-cell receptor (TCR), TCR- mediated signals are transmitted across the cell membrane by the CD3 chains CD3D, CD3E, CD3G and CD3Z. All CD3 chains contain immunoreceptor tyrosine-based activation motifs (ITAMs) in their cytoplasmic domain. Upon TCR engagement, these motifs become phosphorylated by Src family
   4603..4869    +  CDS            TRAC (fragment): TRAC_HUMAN - Also known as TCRA. Experimental evidence at protein level: Swiss-Prot protein existence level 1. Constant region of T cell receptor (TR) alpha chain (PubMed:24600447). Alpha-beta T cell receptors are antigen specific receptors which are essential to the immune response and are present on the cell surface of T lymphocytes. Recognize peptide-major histocompatibility (MH) (pMH) complexes that are displayed by antigen presenting cells (APC), a prerequisite for efficient T cell adaptive immunity against pathogens (PubMed:25493333). Binding of alpha-beta TR to pMH complex initiates TR-
   4925..4962    +  misc_feature   MCS (fragment): pUC18/19 multiple cloning site
   4999..5015    -  protein_bind   lac operator: The lac repressor binds to the lac operator to inhibit transcription in E. coli. This inhibition can be relieved by adding lactose or isopropyl-β-D-thiogalactopyranoside (IPTG). lac repressor encoded by lacI
   5023..5053    -  promoter       lac promoter: promoter for the E. coli lac operon
   5068..5089    -  protein_bind   CAP binding site: CAP binding activates transcription in the presence of cAMP. E. coli catabolite activator protein
   5102..5194    -  CDS            lacI (fragment): lac repressor; lacI; The lac repressor binds to the lac operator to inhibit transcription in E. coli. This inhibition can be relieved by adding lactose or isopropyl-β-D-thiogalactopyranoside (IPTG).
   5377..5965    -  rep_origin     ori: high-copy-number ColE1/pMB1/pBR322/pUC origin of replication
