[The description below was written by a language model from this plasmid's Addgene catalogue record and pLannotate feature annotations shown in this document.]
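Description:
pIG-702_CD19-BBz_CAR_tNGFR is a pUC19-based, high-copy bacterial plasmid of about 6 kb that serves as the source of a homology-directed repair (HDR) template for CRISPR-mediated, non-viral knock-in at the TRAC locus of human T cells. It is propagated in E. coli through the ColE1/pUC origin and selected with ampicillin via the β-lactamase gene and its promoter. Remnants of the pUC19 lacZα/MCS region, the lac promoter and operator, and small rop, bom and lacI fragments flank the insert and have no role in the payload.

The insert, assembled by Gibson cloning, encodes two proteins on the same strand. The first is a fragment of human NGFR, corresponding to the truncated receptor (tNGFR) named in the record; truncated NGFR is commonly used as a signalling-inert surface marker for detecting or enriching edited cells. It is followed by a CD19-directed second-generation CAR: mouse immunoglobulin kappa light and heavy variable segments forming the scFv, a Myc epitope tag, a CD8A portion (typically hinge and transmembrane region), the 4-1BB (TNFRSF9) costimulatory domain and the CD3ζ (CD247) signalling domain.

A TRAC fragment downstream of the CAR matches the expected right homology region. The unannotated stretch upstream of NGFR presumably holds the left arm, but the feature table does not label it. No eukaryotic promoter, polyadenylation signal or 2A-type linker is annotated. Expression may therefore depend on the endogenous TRAC locus after integration, although the record does not say so. The construct comes from work on pooled discovery of synthetic knock-in sequences for programming T cell therapies.
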