Addgene plasmid #207485: pIG-702_CD19-BBz_CAR_tNGFR
Purpose: This plasmid can be used to generate HDR templates for non-viral knockin into the TRAC locus of human T cells.
Depositing lab: Alexander Marson. Depositing organization: J. David Gladstone Institutes. Publication: Modular pooled discovery of synthetic knockin sequences to program durable cell therapies. Blaeschke F, Chen YY, Apathy R, Daniel B, Chen AY, Chen PA, Sandor K, Zhang W, Li Z, Mowery CT, Yamamoto TN, Nyberg WA, To A, Yu R, Bueno R, Kim MC, Schmidt R, Goodman DB, Feuchtinger T, Eyquem J, Jimmie Ye C, Carnevale J, Satpathy AT, Shifrut E, Roth TL, Marson A. Cell. 2023 Sep 14;186(19):4216-4234.e33. doi: 10.1016/j.cell.2023.08.013. PubMed 37714135.
Backbone
  Vector backbone: PUC19
  Vector type: CRISPR
Growth in bacteria
  Bacterial resistance: Ampicillin, 100 μg/mL
  Growth temperature: 37°C
  Growth strain: NEB Stable
  Copy number: High Copy
Gene/Insert
  Gene/Insert name: tNGFR, CD19-BBz_CAR
  Species: H. sapiens (human)
  Entrez Gene: NGFR (a.k.a. CD271, Gp80-LNGFR, TNFRSF16, p75(NTR), p75NTR)
  Cloning method: Gibson Cloning
Resource information
  A portion of this plasmid was derived from a plasmid made by: CD19-BBz CAR was provided by Tobias Feuchtinger.
Terms and licenses: Academic/Nonprofit Terms; Industry Terms: Not Available to Industry
Depositor comments: Please visit https://doi.org/10.1101/2022.07.27.501186 for bioRxiv preprint.
How to cite: pIG-702_CD19-BBz_CAR_tNGFR was a gift from Alexander Marson (Addgene plasmid # 207485 ; http://n2t.net/addgene:207485 ; RRID:Addgene_207485)
